>Addgene plasmid #112488 | pcDNA3.1-hRIPK1-Flag-K115R | addgene full sequence | sequence record 214538 | Addgene NGS Result
GACATTGATTATTGACTAGTTATTAATAGTAATCAATTACGGGGTCATTAGTTCATAGCCCATATATGGA
GTTCCGCGTTACATAACTTACGGTAAATGGCCCGCCTGGCTGACCGCCCAACGACCCCCGCCCATTGACG
TCAATAATGACGTATGTTCCCATAGTAACGCCAATAGGGACTTTCCATTGACGTCAATGGGTGGAGTATT
TACGGTAAACTGCCCACTTGGCAGTACATCAAGTGTATCATATGCCAAGTACGCCCCCTATTGACGTCAA
TGACGGTAAATGGCCCGCCTGGCATTATGCCCAGTACATGACCTTATGGGACTTTCCTACTTGGCAGTAC
ATCTACGTATTAGTCATCGCTATTACCATGGTGATGCGGTTTTGGCAGTACATCAATGGGCGTGGATAGC
GGTTTGACTCACGGGGATTTCCAAGTCTCCACCCCATTGACGTCAATGGGAGTTTGTTTTGGCACCAAAA
TCAACGGGACTTTCCAAAATGTCGTAACAACTCCGCCCCATTGACGCAAATGGGCGGTAGGCGTGTACGG
TGGGAGGTCTATATAAGCAGAGCTCTCTGGCTAACTAGAGAACCCACTGCTTACTGGCTTATCGAAATTA
ATACGACTCACTATAGGGAGACCCAAGCTTGGTACCGGATCCCCCGGGAATCAAAACATGGATTACAAAG
ACGATGACGATAAAGAATTCAGGATGCAACCAGACATGTCCTTGAATGTCATTAAGATGAAATCCAGTGA
CTTCCTGGAGAGTGCAGAACTGGACAGCGGAGGCTTTGGGAAGGTGTCTCTGTGTTTCCACAGAACCCAG
GGACTCATGATCATGAAAACAGTGTACAAGGGGCCCAACTGCATTGAGCACAACGAGGCCCTCTTGGAGG
AGGCGAAGATGATGAACAGACTGAGACACAGCCGGGTGGTGAAGCTCCTGGGCGTCATCATAGAGGAAGG
GAAGTACTCCCTGGTGATGGAGTACATGGAGAAGGGCAACCTGATGCACGTGCTGAAAGCCGAGATGAGT
ACTCCGCTTTCTGTAAGAGGAAGGATAATTTTGGAAATCATTGAAGGAATGTGCTACTTACATGGAAAAG
GCGTGATACACAAGGACCTGAAGCCTGAAAATATCCTTGTTGATAATGACTTCCACATTAAGATCGCAGA
CCTCGGCCTTGCCTCCTTTAAGATGTGGAGCAAACTGAATAATGAAGAGCACAATGAGCTGAGGGAAGTG
GACGGCACCGCTAAGAAGAATGGCGGCACCCTCTACTACATGGCGCCCGAGCACCTGAATGACGTCAACG
CAAAGCCCACAGAGAAGTCGGATGTGTACAGCTTTGCTGTAGTACTCTGGGCGATATTTGCAAATAAGGA
GCCATATGAAAATGCTATCTGTGAGCAGCAGTTGATAATGTGCATAAAATCTGGGAACAGGCCAGATGTG
GATGACATCACTGAGTACTGCCCAAGAGAAATTATCAGTCTCATGAAGCTCTGCTGGGAAGCGAATCCGG
AAGCTCGGCCGACATTTCCTGGCATTGAAGAAAAATTTAGGCCTTTTTATTTAAGTCAATTAGAAGAAAG
TGTAGAAGAGGACGTGAAGAGTTTAAAGAAAGAGTATTCAAACGAAAATGCAGTTGTGAAGAGAATGCAG
TCTCTTCAACTTGATTGTGTGGCAGTACCTTCAAGCCGGTCAAATTCAGCCACAGAACAGCCTGGTTCAC
TGCACAGTTCCCAGGGACTTGGGATGGGTCCTGTGGAGGAGTCCTGGTTTGCTCCTTCCCTGGAGCACCC
ACAAGAAGAGAATGAGCCCAGCCTGCAGAGTAAACTCCAAGACGAAGCCAACTACCATCTTTATGGCAGC
CGCATGGACAGGCAGACGAAACAGCAGCCCAGACAGAATGTGGCTTACAACAGAGAGGAGGAAAGGAGAC
GCAGGGTCTCCCATGACCCTTTTGCACAGCAAAGACCTTACGAGAATTTTCAGAATACAGAGGGAAAAGG
CACTGCTTATTCCAGTGCAGCCAGTCATGGTAATGCAGTGCACCAGCCCTCAGGGCTCACCAGCCAACCT
CAAGTACTGTATCAGAACAATGGATTATATAGCTCACATGGCTTTGGAACAAGACCACTGGATCCAGGAA
CAGCAGGTCCCAGAGTTTGGTACAGGCCAATTCCAAGTCATATGCCTAGTCTGCATAATATCCCAGTGCC
TGAGACCAACTATCTAGGAAATACACCCACCATGCCATTCAGCTCCTTGCCACCAACAGATGAATCTATA
AAATATACCATATACAATAGTACTGGCATTCAGATTGGAGCCTACAATTATATGGAGATTGGTGGGACGA
GTTCATCACTACTAGACAGCACAAATACGAACTTCAAAGAAGAGCCAGCTGCTAAGTACCAAGCTATCTT
TGATAATACCACTAGTCTGACGGATAAACACCTGGACCCAATCAGGGAAAATCTGGGAAAGCACTGGAAA
AACTGTGCCCGTAAACTGGGCTTCACACAGTCTCAGATTGATGAAATTGACCATGACTATGAGCGAGATG
GACTGAAAGAAAAGGTTTACCAGATGCTCCAAAAGTGGGTGATGAGGGAAGGCATAAAGGGAGCCACGGT
GGGGAAGCTGGCCCAGGCGCTCCACCAGTGTTCCAGGATCGACCTTCTGAGCAGCTTGATTTACGTCAGC
CAGAACCTGAATTCTGCAGATATCCATCACACTGGCGGCCGCTCGAGTAGATGACTAGTCTAGAGGGCCC
TATTCTATAGTGTCACCTAAATGCTAGAGCTCGCTGATCAGCCTCGACTGTGCCTTCTAGTTGCCAGCCA
TCTGTTGTTTGCCCCTCCCCCGTGCCTTCCTTGACCCTGGAAGGTGCCACTCCCACTGTCCTTTCCTAAT
AAAATGAGGAAATTGCATCGCATTGTCTGAGTAGGTGTCATTCTATTCTGGGGGGTGGGGTGGGGCAGGA
CAGCAAGGGGGAGGATTGGGAAGACAATAGCAGGCATGCTGGGGATGCGGTGGGCTCTATGGCTTCTGAG
GCGGAAAGAACCAGTGGCGGTAATACGGTTATCCACAGAATCAGGGGATAACGCAGGAAAGAACATGTGA
GCAAAAGGCCAGCAAAAGGCCAGGAACCGTAAAAAGGCCGCGTTGCTGGCGTTTTTCCATAGGCTCCGCC
CCCCTGACGAGCATCACAAAAATCGACGCTCAAGTCAGAGGTGGCGAAACCCGACAGGACTATAAAGATA
CCAGGCGTTTCCCCCTGGAAGCTCCCTCGTGCGCTCTCCTGTTCCGACCCTGCCGCTTACCGGATACCTG
TCCGCCTTTCTCCCTTCGGGAAGCGTGGCGCTTTCTCATAGCTCACGCTGTAGGTATCTCAGTTCGGTGT
AGGTCGTTCGCTCCAAGCTGGGCTGTGTGCACGAACCCCCCGTTCAGCCCGACCGCTGCGCCTTATCCGG
TAACTATCGTCTTGAGTCCAACCCGGTAAGACACGACTTATCGCCACTGGCAGCAGCCACTGGTAACAGG
ATTAGCAGAGCGAGGTATGTAGGCGGTGCTACAGAGTTCTTGAAGTGGTGGCCTAACTACGGCTACACTA
GAAGAACAGTATTTGGTATCTGCGCTCTGCTGAAGCCAGTTACCTTCGGAAAAAGAGTTGGTAGCTCTTG
ATCCGGCAAACAAACCACCGCTGGTAGCGGTGGTTTTTTTGTTTGCAAGCAGCAGATTACGCGCAGAAAA
AAAGGATCTCAAGAAGATCCTTTGATCTTTTCTACGGGGTCTGACGCTCAGTGGAACGAAAACTCACGTT
AAGGGATTTTGGTCATGAGATTATCAAAAAGGATCTTCACCTAGATCCTTTTAAATTAAAAATGAAGTTT
TAAATCAATCTAAAGTATATATGAGTAACCTGAGGCTATGGCAGGGCCTGCCGCCCCGACGTTGGCTGCG
AGCCCTGGGCCTTCACCCGAACTTGGGGGGTGGGGTGGGGAAAAGGAAGAAACGCGGGCGTATTGGCCCC
AATGGGGTCTCGGTGGGGTATCGACAGAGTGCCAGCCCTGGGACCGAACCCCGCGTTTATGAACAAACGA
CCCAACACCGTGCGTTTTATTCTGTCTTTTTATTGCCGTCATAGCGCGGGTTCCTTCCGGTATTGTCTCC
TTCCGTGTTTCAGTTAGCCTCCCCCTAGGGTGGGCGAAGAACTCCAGCATGAGATCCCCGCGCTGGAGGA
TCATCCAGCCGGCGTCCCGGAAAACGATTCCGAAGCCCAACCTTTCATAGAAGGCGGCGGTGGAATCGAA
ATCTCGTGATGGCAGGTTGGGCGTCGCTTGGTCGGTCATTTCGAACCCCAGAGTCCCGCTCAGAAGAACT
CGTCAAGAAGGCGATAGAAGGCGATGCGCTGCGAATCGGGAGCGGCGATACCGTAAAGCACGAGGAAGCG
GTCAGCCCATTCGCCGCCAAGCTCTTCAGCAATATCACGGGTAGCCAACGCTATGTCCTGATAGCGGTCC
GCCACACCCAGCCGGCCACAGTCGATGAATCCAGAAAAGCGGCCATTTTCCACCATGATATTCGGCAAGC
AGGCATCGCCATGGGTCACGACGAGATCCTCGCCGTCGGGCATGCTCGCCTTGAGCCTGGCGAACAGTTC
GGCTGGCGCGAGCCCCTGATGCTCTTCGTCCAGATCATCCTGATCGACAAGACCGGCTTCCATCCGAGTA
CGTGCTCGCTCGATGCGATGTTTCGCTTGGTGGTCGAATGGGCAGGTAGCCGGATCAAGCGTATGCAGCC
GCCGCATTGCATCAGCCATGATGGATACTTTCTCGGCAGGAGCAAGGTGAGATGACAGGAGATCCTGCCC
CGGCACTTCGCCCAATAGCAGCCAGTCCCTTCCCGCTTCAGTGACAACGTCGAGCACAGCTGCGCAAGGA
ACGCCCGTCGTGGCCAGCCACGATAGCCGCGCTGCCTCGTCTTGCAGTTCATTCAGGGCACCGGACAGGT
CGGTCTTGACAAAAAGAACCGGGCGCCCCTGCGCTGACAGCCGGAACACGGCGGCATCAGAGCAGCCGAT
TGTCTGTTGTGCCCAGTCATAGCCGAATAGCCTCTCCACCCAAGCGGCCGGAGAACCTGCGTGCAATCCA
TCTTGTTCAATCATGCGAAACGATCCTCATCCTGTCTCTTGATCGATCTTTGCAAAAGCCTAGGCCTCCA
AAAAAGCCTCCTCACTACTTCTGGAATAGCTCAGAGGCCGAGGCGGCCTCGGCCTCTGCATAAATAAAAA
AAATTAGTCAGCCATGGGGCGGAGAATGGGCGGAACTGGGCGGAGTTAGGGGCGGGATGGGCGGAGTTAG
GGGCGGGACTATGGTTGCTGACTAATTGAGATGCATGCTTTGCATACTTCTGCCTGCTGGGGAGCCTGGG
GACTTTCCACACCTGGTTGCTGACTAATTGAGATGCATGCTTTGCATACTTCTGCCTGCTGGGGAGCCTG
GGGACTTTCCACACCCTAACTGACACACATTCCACAGCTGGTTCTTTCCGCCTCAGGACTCTTCCTTTTT
CAATAAATCAATCTAAAGTATATATGAGTAAACTTGGTCTGACAGTTACCAATGCTTAATCAGTGAGGCA
CCTATCTCAGCGATCTGTCTATTTCGTTCATCCATAGTTGCCTGACTCCCCGTCGTGTAGATAACTACGA
TACGGGAGGGCTTACCATCTGGCCCCAGTGCTGCAATGATACCGCGAGACCCACGCTCACCGGCTCCAGA
TTTATCAGCAATAAACCAGCCAGCCGGAAGGGCCGAGCGCAGAAGTGGTCCTGCAACTTTATCCGCCTCC
ATCCAGTCTATTAATTGTTGCCGGGAAGCTAGAGTAAGTAGTTCGCCAGTTAATAGTTTGCGCAACGTTG
TTGCCATTGCTACAGGCATCGTGGTGTCACGCTCGTCGTTTGGTATGGCTTCATTCAGCTCCGGTTCCCA
ACGATCAAGGCGAGTTACATGATCCCCCATGTTGTGCAAAAAAGCGGTTAGCTCCTTCGGTCCTCCGATC
GTTGTCAGAAGTAAGTTGGCCGCAGTGTTATCACTCATGGTTATGGCAGCACTGCATAATTCTCTTACTG
TCATGCCATCCGTAAGATGCTTTTCTGTGACTGGTGAGTACTCAACCAAGTCATTCTGAGAATAGTGTAT
GCGGCGACCGAGTTGCTCTTGCCCGGCGTCAATACGGGATAATACCGCGCCACATAGCAGAACTTTAAAA
GTGCTCATCATTGGAAAACGTTCTTCGGGGCGAAAACTCTCAAGGATCTTACCGCTGTTGAGATCCAGTT
CGATGTAACCCACTCGTGCACCCAACTGATCTTCAGCATCTTTTACTTTCACCAGCGTTTCTGGGTGAGC
AAAAACAGGAAGGCAAAATGCCGCAAAAAAGGGAATAAGGGCGACACGGAAATGTTGAATACTCATACTC
TTCCTTTTTCAATATTATTGAAGCATTTATCAGGGTTATTGTCTCATGAGCGGATACATATTTGAATGTA
TTTAGAAAAATAAACAAATAGGGGTTCCGCGCACATTTCCCCGAAAAGTGCCACCTG
[124 nt withheld, positions 6638-6761]
C
[91 nt withheld, positions 6763-6853]
A
[49 nt withheld, positions 6855-6903]
CCTTTGACGTTGGAGTCCACGTTCTTT
[37 nt withheld, positions 6931-6967]
ACCCTATCTCGGTCTATTCTTTTGATTTATAAGGGATTTTGCCGATTTCGGCCTATTGGTTAAAAAATGA
GCTGATTTAACAAAAATTTAACGCGAATTTTAACAAAATATTAACGCTTACAATTTACGCGCGCGTT
Features (pLannotate 1.2.2; 19 found; start..end, strand, type, name):
      1..380     +  enhancer       CMV enhancer: human cytomegalovirus immediate early enhancer
    381..584     +  promoter       CMV promoter: human cytomegalovirus (CMV) immediate early promoter
    580..613     +  LTR            5' LTR (truncated) (fragment): truncated 5' long terminal repeat (LTR) from HIV-1
    629..647     +  promoter       T7 promoter: promoter for bacteriophage T7 RNA polymerase
    694..714     +  CDS            3xFLAG (fragment): three tandem FLAG® epitope tags
    724..2736    +  CDS            RIPK1: RIPK1_HUMAN - Also known as RIP From Homo sapiens (Human).
   2804..2822    -  promoter       SP6 promoter: promoter for bacteriophage SP6 RNA polymerase
   2848..3072    +  polyA_signal   bGH poly(A) signal: bovine growth hormone polyadenylation signal
   3076..3094    +  promoter       SV40 promoter (fragment): SV40 enhancer and early promoter
   3204..3792    -  rep_origin     ori: high-copy-number ColE1/pMB1/pBR322/pUC origin of replication
   4014..4030    +  polyA_signal   bGH poly(A) signal (fragment): bovine growth hormone polyadenylation signal
   4121..4168    -  polyA_signal   HSV TK poly(A) signal: herpes simplex virus thymidine kinase polyadenylation signal (Cole and Stacy, 1985)
   4227..4379    -  CDS            ble (fragment): BLE_KLEPN - Experimental evidence at protein level: Swiss-Prot protein existence level 1. Binding protein with a strong affinity to the bleomycin family of antibiotics. Binds to CL990; an antimitotic-antibiotic compound. From Klebsiella pneumoniae.
   4400..5194    -  CDS            NeoR/KanR: aminoglycoside phosphotransferase from Tn5; aph(3')-II (or nptII); confers resistance to neomycin, kanamycin, and G418 (Geneticin®)
   5229..5586    -  promoter       SV40 promoter: SV40 enhancer and early promoter
   5588..5605    -  promoter       AmpR promoter (fragment): bla
   5646..6506    -  CDS            AmpR: β-lactamase; bla; confers resistance to ampicillin, carbenicillin, and related antibiotics
   6507..6611    -  promoter       AmpR promoter: bla
   6638..7066    +  rep_origin     f1 ori (sequence partly withheld): f1 bacteriophage origin of replication; arrow indicates direction of (+) strand synthesis
