[The description below was written by a language model from this plasmid's Addgene catalogue record and pLannotate feature annotations shown in this document.]
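Description:
pcDNA3.1-hRIPK1-Flag-K115R is a mammalian expression plasmid of about 7.1 kb, built on the pcDNA3.1 backbone, that encodes human RIPK1 (receptor-interacting serine/threonine-protein kinase 1) carrying a lysine-to-arginine substitution at position 115. Despite the order of elements in the name, the Flag epitope is fused to the N-terminus of the protein. The feature table agrees with this, showing a short FLAG-matching segment (annotated as a fragment of 3xFLAG, consistent with a single Flag unit) just upstream of the RIPK1 coding sequence. Transcription is driven by the human cytomegalovirus immediate-early enhancer and promoter and terminated by the bovine growth hormone polyadenylation signal. T7 and SP6 phage promoters flank the insert and can serve for in vitro transcription or as sequencing primer sites. The restriction sites used for cloning are not recorded.

In bacteria the plasmid replicates at high copy from a ColE1/pUC-type origin and is selected with ampicillin through the β-lactamase gene; an f1 origin is also present, which allows single-stranded DNA production. For mammalian cells, an SV40 early promoter drives a Tn5 neomycin phosphotransferase gene followed by an HSV TK poly(A) signal, which should allow G418 selection of stable transfectants. Several small annotated fragments (a truncated HIV-1 LTR match, partial ble, SV40 promoter and bGH segments) appear to be short sequence matches or backbone remnants rather than functional elements. The record states the purpose only as mammalian expression of this Flag-tagged RIPK1 mutant. A conservative K-to-R change removes a lysine as a potential modification site while preserving charge, but the record does not say what K115 is being tested for.
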