Addgene plasmid #112488: pcDNA3.1-hRIPK1-Flag-K115R
Purpose: Mammalian expression of the indicated Flag-hRIPK1 mutant. Please note Flag tag is N-terminal.
Depositing lab: Junying Yuan. Depositing organization: Harvard Medical School.
Backbone
  Vector backbone: pcDNA3.1
  Vector type: Mammalian Expression
Growth in bacteria
  Bacterial resistance: Ampicillin, 100 μg/mL
  Growth temperature: 37°C
  Growth strain: DH5alpha
  Copy number: High Copy
Gene/Insert
  Gene/Insert name: RIPK1
  Species: H. sapiens (human)
  Mutation: K115R
  Entrez Gene: RIPK1 (a.k.a. AIEFL, IMD57, RIP, RIP-1, RIP1)
  Tag / fusion protein: Flag (N terminal on insert)
  Cloning method: Restriction Enzyme; 5′ cloning site Unknown (unknown if destroyed); 3′ cloning site Unknown (unknown if destroyed)
Terms and licenses: Academic/Nonprofit Terms; Industry Terms: Not Available to Industry
How to cite: pcDNA3.1-hRIPK1-Flag-K115R was a gift from Junying Yuan (Addgene plasmid # 112488 ; http://n2t.net/addgene:112488 ; RRID:Addgene_112488)
